>Addgene plasmid #194209 | Sth1Cas9n cytosine base editor | addgene full sequence | sequence record 393673 | Addgene NGS Result
ATGCACGAACCCCCCGTTCAGTCCGACCGCTGCGCCTTATCCGGTAACTATCGTCTTGAGTCCAACCCGG
AAAGACATGCAAAAGCACCACTGGCAGCAGCCACTGGTAATTGATTTAGAGGAGTTAGTCTTGAAGTCAT
GCGCCGGTTAAGGCTAAACTGAAAGGACAAGTTTTGGTGACTGCGCTCCTCCAAGCCAGTTACCTCGGTT
CAAAGAGTTGGTAGCTCAGAGAACCTTCGAAAAACCGCCCTGCAAGGCGGTTTTTTCGTTTTCAGAGCAA
GAGATTACGCGCAGACCAAAACGATCTCAAGAAGATCATCTTATTAATCAGATAAAATATTTCTAGGCTC
ATGAGCCCGAAGTGGCGAGCCCGATCTTCCCCATCGGTGATGTCGGCGATATAGGCGCCAGCAACCGCAC
CTGTGGCGCCGGTGATGCCGGCCACGATGCGTCCGGCGTAGAGGATCTGCTCATGTTTGACAGCTTATCA
TCGATGCATAATGTGCCTGTCAAATGGACGAAGCAGGGATTCTGCAAACCCTATGCTACTCCGTCAAGCC
GTCAATTGTCTGATTCGTTACCAATTATGACAACTTGACGGCTACATCATTCACTTTTTCTTCACAACCG
GCACGGAACTCGCTCGGGCTGGCCCCGGTGCATTTTTTAAATACCCGCGAGAAATAGAGTTGATCGTCAA
AACCAACATTGCGACCGACGGTGGCGATAGGCATCCGGGTGGTGCTCAAAAGCAGCTTCGCCTGGCTGAT
ACGTTGGTCCTCGCGCCAGCTTAAGACGCTAATCCCTAACTGCTGGCGGAAAAGATGTGACAGACGCGAC
GGCGACAAGCAAACATGCTGTGCGACGCTGGCGATATCAAAATTGCTGTCTGCCAGGTGATCGCTGATGT
ACTGACAAGCCTCGCGTACCCGATTATCCATCGGTGGATGGAGCGACTCGTTAATCGCTTCCATGCGCCG
CAGTAACAATTGCTCAAGCAGATTTATCGCCAGCAGCTCCGAATAGCGCCCTTCCCCTTGCCCGGCGTTA
ATGATTTGCCCAAACAGGTCGCTGAAATGCGGCTGGTGCGCTTCATCCGGGCGAAAGAACCCCGTATTGG
CAAATATTGACGGCCAGTTAAGCCATTCATGCCAGTAGGCGCGCGGACGAAAGTAAACCCACTGGTGATA
CCATTCGCGAGCCTCCGGATGACGACCGTAGTGATGAATCTCTCCTGGCGGGAACAGCAAAATATCACCC
GGTCGGCAAACAAATTCTCGTCCCTGATTTTTCACCACCCCCTGACCGCGAATGGTGAGATTGAGAATAT
AACCTTTCATTCCCAGCGGTCGGTCGATAAAAAAATCGAGATAACCGTTGGCCTCAATCGGCGTTAAACC
CGCCACCAGATGGGCATTAAACGAGTATCCCGGCAGCAGGGGATCATTTTGCGCTTCAGCCATACTTTTC
ATACTCCCGCCATTCAGAGAAGAAACCAATTGCTAGCATTGTACCAAGGGCTGAGCTAGCTATAAACTTC
CCAACCTTACCAGAGGGCGCCCCAGCTGGCAATTCCGACGTCTGTGTGGAATTGTGAGCGGATAACAATT
TCACACAGGGCCCTCGGACACCGAGGAGAATGTCAAGAGGCGAACACACAACGTCTTGGAGCGCCAGAGG
AGGAACGAGCTAAAACGGAGCTTTTTTGCCCTGCGTGACCAGATCCCGGAGTTGGAAAACAATGAAAAGG
CCCCCAAGGTAGTTATCCTTAAAAAAGCCACAGCATACATCCTGTCCGTCCAAGCAGAGGAGCAAAAGCT
CATTTCTGAAGAGGACTTGTTGCGGAAACGACGAGAACAGTTGAAACACAAACTTGAACAGCTACGGAAC
TCTTGTGCGTAAGGAAAAGTAAGGAAAACGATTCCTTCTAACAGAAATGTCCTGAGCAATCACCTATGAA
CTGTCGCATAGCATTTTTATCCATAAGATTAGCGGATCCTACCTTTTACTTGTGAGCGCTCACAATTGAT
ACTGAGCACAATTGTGAGCGGATAACAATTGCATGCCACTTAAAAAGGAGATCAACAATGAAAGCAATTT
TCGTACTGAAACATCTTAATCATGCTATTAAGGAATACTAGTATGTCAAGTGAGACTGGCCCAGTCGCCG
TAGATCCTACGCTGCGCCGTCGCATTGAGCCTCATGAATTTGAGGTCTTCTTCGATCCCCGCGAGCTTCG
TAAAGAAACGTGCCTGCTTTATGAGATTAATTGGGGTGGCCGTCATTCTATCTGGCGCCATACGAGTCAG
AACACTAATAAGCATGTTGAGGTGAACTTTATCGAAAAGTTCACGACGGAACGTCATTTCTGCCCAAATA
CGCGTTGCTCTATTACGTGGTTTTTAAGTTGGTCGCCTTGCGGGGAGTGTTCACGTGCCATCACTGAGTT
CCTGTCACGTTATCCACATGTCACCTTGTGCATTTATATTGCACGTCTTTATCACCATGAGGACCCTCGC
AACCGCCAAGGATTGCGTGATTTGATCAGCTCTGGAGTCACAATTCAAATTATGACTGAGCAGGAGTCTG
GATATTGTTGGCGCAACTTTGTGAATTACTCACCTTCTAATGAAGCGAACTGGCCTCGTTATCCTCACCT
TTGGGTACGCCTGTACGTGCTTGAGTTGTACTGCATCATCCTTGGATTGCCACCGTGCCTGAACATTTTA
CGCCGTAAGCAGCCGCAACTGACTTCGTTTACAATCGCCCTTCAGTCGTGCCACTACCAACGCTTACCCC
CTCACATCCTTTGGGCGACCGGGTTGAAGTCAGGGTCGGAAACTCCTGGTACGTCAGAATCTGCGACCCC
GGAATCGAGTGACTTAGTTTTAGGACTTGCTATCGGTATAGGTTCTGTTGGTGTGGGTATCCTTAACAAA
GTGACAGGAGAAATTATCCATAAAAACTCACGCATCTTCCCAGCAGCTCAAGCGGAAAATAACCTAGTAC
GTAGAACGAATCGTCAAGGAAGACGCTTGGCACGACGTAAAAAACATCGTAGAGTTCGTTTAAATCGTCT
ATTTGAGGAAAGTGGATTAATCACTGATTTTACGAAGATTTCAATTAATCTTAACCCATATCAATTACGA
GTTAAGGGCTTGACCGATGAATTGTCTAATGAAGAACTGTTTATCGCTCTTAAAAATATGGTGAAACACC
GTGGGATTAGTTACCTCGATGATGCTAGTGATGACGGAAATTCATCAGTAGGAGACTATGCACAAATTGT
TAAGGAAAATAGTAAACAATTAGAAACTAAGACACCGGGACAGATACAGTTGGAACGCTACCAAACATAT
GGTCAATTACGTGGTGATTTTACTGTTGAGAAAGATGGCAAAAAACATCGCTTGATTAATGTCTTTCCAA
CATCAGCTTATCGTTCAGAAGCCTTAAGGATACTGCAAACTCAACAAGAATTTAATCCACAGATTACAGA
TGAATTTATTAATCGTTATCTCGAAATTTTAACTGGAAAACGGAAATATTATCATGGACCCGGAAATGAA
AAGTCACGGACTGATTATGGTCGTTACAGAACGAGTGGAGAAACTTTAGACAATATTTTTGGAATTCTAA
TTGGGAAATGTACATTTTATCCAGACGAGTTTAGAGCAGCAAAAGCTTCCTACACGGCTCAAGAATTCAA
TTTGCTAAATGATTTGAACAATCTAACAGTTCCTACTGAAACCAAAAAGTTGAGCAAAGAACAGAAGAAT
CAAATCATTAATTATGTCAAAAATGAAAAGGCAATGGGGCCAGCGAAACTTTTTAAATATATCGCTAAGT
TACTTTCTTGTGATGTTGCAGATATCAAGGGATACCGTATCGACAAATCAGGTAAGGCTGAGATTCATAC
TTTCGAAGCCTATCGAAAAATGAAAACGCTTGAAACCTTAGATATTGAGCAAATGGATAGAGAAACGCTT
GATAAATTAGCCTATGTCTTAACATTAAACACTGAGAGGGAAGGTATTCAAGAAGCCTTAGAACATGAAT
TTGCTGATGGTAGCTTTAGCCAGAAGCAAGTTGACGAATTGGTTCAATTCCGCAAAGCAAATAGTTCCAT
TTTTGGAAAAGGATGGCATAATTTTTCTGTCAAACTGATGATGGAGTTAATTCCAGAATTGTATGAGACG
TCAGAAGAGCAAATGACTATCCTAACACGACTTGGAAAACAAAAAACGACTTCGTCTTCAAATAAAACAA
AATATATAGATGAAAAACTATTAACTGAAGAAATCTATAATCCTGTTGTTGCTAAGTCTGTTCGCCAGGC
TATAAAAATCGTAAATGCGGCGATTAAAGAATACGGAGACTTTGACAATATTGTCATCGAAATGGCTCGT
GAAACAAATGAAGATGATGAAAAGAAAGCTATTCAAAAGATTCAAAAAGCCAACAAAGATGAAAAAGATG
CAGCAATGCTTAAGGCTGCTAACCAATATAATGGAAAGGCTGAATTACCACATAGTGTTTTCCACGGTCA
TAAGCAATTAGCGACTAAAATCCGCCTTTGGCATCAGCAAGGAGAACGTTGCCTTTATACTGGTAAGACA
ATCTCAATCCATGATTTGATAAATAATTCTAATCAGTTTGAAGTAGATCATATTTTACCTCTTTCTATCA
CATTCGATGATAGCCTTGCAAATAAGGTTTTGGTTTATGCAACTGCTAACCAAGAAAAAGGACAACGAAC
ACCTTATCAGGCTTTAGATAGTATGGATGATGCGTGGTCTTTCCGTGAATTAAAAGCTTTTGTACGTGAG
TCAAAAACACTTTCGAACAAGAAAAAAGAATACCTCCTTACAGAAGAAGATATTTCAAAGTTTGATGTTC
GAAAGAAATTTATTGAACGAAATCTTGTAGATACAAGATACGCTTCAAGAGTTGTCCTCAATGCCCTTCA
AGAACACTTTAGAGCTCACAAGATTGATACAAAAGTTTCCGTGGTTCGTGGCCAATTTACATCTCAATTG
AGACGCCATTGGGGAATTGAGAAGACTCGTGATACTTATCATCACCATGCTGTCGATGCATTGATTATTG
CCGCCTCAAGTCAGTTGAATTTGTGGAAAAAACAAAAGAATACCCTTGTAAGTTATTCAGAAGACCAACT
CCTTGATATTGAAACAGGTGAACTTATTAGTGATGATGAGTACAAGGAATCTGTGTTCAAAGCCCCTTAT
CAACATTTTGTTGATACATTGAAGAGTAAAGAATTTGAAGACAGTATCTTATTCTCTTATCAAGTGGATT
CTAAGTTTAATCGTAAAATATCAGATGCCACTATTTATGCGACAAGACAGGCTAAAGTAGGAAAAGATAA
GGCGGATGAAACTTATGTCTTAGGGAAAATCAAAGATATCTATACTCAGGATGGTTATGATGCCTTTATG
AAGATTTATAAGAAGGATAAGTCAAAATTCCTCATGTATCGTCACGACCCACAAACCTTTGAGAAAGTTA
TCGAGCCAATTTTAGAGAACTATCCTAATAAGCAAATAAATGAAAAAGGGAAAGAGGTACCATGTAATCC
TTTCCTAAAATATAAAGAAGAACATGGCTATATTCGTAAATATAGTAAAAAAGGCAATGGTCCTGAAATC
AAGAGTCTTAAATACTATGATAGTAAGCTAGGCAATCATATTGATATTACTCCGAAGGATAGTAACAATA
AAGTTGTCTTACAGTCAGTTTCTCCATGGAGAGCGGATGTCTATTTCAATAAGACTACTGGAAAATACGA
AATCCTCGGATTGAAATATGCTGATTTACAATTTGAAAAAGGGACAGGAACATATAAGATTTCCCAGGAA
AAATACAATGACATTAAGAAAAAAGAGGGTGTAGATTCTGATTCAGAATTCAAGTTTACACTTTATAAAA
ATGATTTGTTACTCGTTAAAGATACAGAAACAAAAGAACAACAGCTTTTCCGTTTTCTTTCTCGAACTAT
GCCTAAACAAAAGCATTATGTTGAATTAAAACCTTATGATAAACAGAAATTTGAAGGAGGTGAGGCGTTA
ATTAAAGTGTTGGGTAACGTTGCTAATAGTGGTCAATGCAAAAAAGGGCTAGGAAAATCAAATATTTCTA
TTTATAAGGTAAGAACAGATGTCCTAGGAAATCAGCATATCATCAAAAATGAGGGTGATAAGCCTAAGCT
AGATTTTAGCGGAGGTTCCACAAATCTTTCTGACATTATTGAAAAAGAAACCGGCAAGCAATTGGTGATT
CAGGAATCTATTCTTATGCTGCCAGAGGAGGTAGAGGAGGTCATTGGAAATAAACCGGAGTCTGACATCC
TGGTGCATACGGCCTATGACGAGTCCACAGACGAGAACGTCATGCTGCTTACATCGGATGCCCCTGAGTA
TAAGCCCTGGGCTCTTGTCATTCAGGACAGTAATGGCGAAAATAAGATTAAGATGCTTAGCGGGGGGTCC
TAACTCGAGTAAGGATCTCCAGGCATCAAATAAAACGAAAGGCTCAGTCGAAAGACTGGGCCTTTCGTTT
TATCTGTTGTTTGTCGGTGAACGCTCTCTACTAGAGTCACACTGGCTCACCTTCGGGTGGGCCTTTCTGC
GTTTATACCTAGGGAGACGTGCAAGATTCCGAATACCGCAAGCGACAGGCCGATCATCGTCGCGCTCCAG
CGAAAGCGGTCCTCGCCGAAAATGACCCAGAGCGCTGCCGGCACCTGTCCTACGAGTTGCATGATAAAGA
AGACAGTCATAAGTGCGGCGACGATAGTCATGCCCCGCGCCCACCGGAAGGAGCTGACTGGGTTGAAGGC
TCTCAAGGGCATCGGTCGAGATCCCGGTGCCTAATGAGTGAGCTAACTTACATTAATTGCGTTGCGCTCA
CTGCCCGCTTTCCAGTCGGGAAACCTGTCGTGCCAGCTGCATTAATGAATCGGCCAACGCGCGGGGAGAG
GCGGTTTGCGTATTGGGCGCCAGGGTGGTTTTTCTTTTCACCAGTGAGACGGGCAACAGCTGATTGCCCT
TCACCGCCTGGCCCTGAGAGAGTTGCAGCAAGCGGTCCACGCTGGTTTGCCCCAGCAGGCGAAAATCCTG
TTTGATGGTGGTTAACGGCGGGATATAACATGAGCTGTCTTCGGTATCGTCGTATCCCACTACCGAGATA
TCCGCACCAACGCGCAGCCCGGACTCGGTAATGGCGCGCATTGCGCCCAGCGCCATCTGATCGTTGGCAA
CCAGCATCGCAGTGGGAACGATGCCCTCATTCAGCATTTGCATGGTTTGTTGAAAACCGGACATGGCACT
CCAGTCGCCTTCCCGTTCCGCTATCGGCTGAATTTGATTGCGAGTGAGATATTTATGCCAGCCAGCCAGA
CGCAGACGCGCCGAGACAGAACTTAATGGGCCCGCTAACAGCGCGATTTGCTGGTGACCCAATGCGACCA
GATGCTCCACGCCCAGTCGCGTACCGTCTTCATGGGAGAAAATAATACTGTTGATGGGTGTCTGGTCAGA
GACATCAAGAAATAACGCCGGAACATTAGTGCAGGCAGCTTCCACAGCAATGGCATCCTGGTCATCCAGC
GGATAGTTAATGATCAGCCCACTGACGCGTTGCGCGAGAAGATTGTGCACCGCCGCTTTACAGGCTTCGA
CGCCGCTTCGTTCTACCATCGACACCACCACGCTGGCACCCAGTTGATCGGCGCGAGATTTAATCGCCGC
GACAATTTGCGACGGCGCGTGCAGGGCCAGACTGGAGGTGGCAACGCCAATCAGCAACGACTGTTTGCCC
GCCAGTTGTTGTGCCACGCGGTTGGGAATGTAATTCAGCTCCGCCATCGCCGCTTCCACTTTTTCCCGCG
TTTTCGCAGAAACGTGGCTGGCCTGGTTCACCACGCGGGAAACGGTCTGATAAGAGACACCGGCATACTC
TGCGACATCGTATAACGTTACTGGTTTCACATTCACCACCCTGAATTGACTCTCTTCCGGGCGCTATCAT
GCCATACCGCGAAAGGTTTTGCGCCATTCGATGGTGTCCGGGATCTCGACGCTCTCCCTTATGCGACTCC
TGCATTAGGAAGAAGCACACGGTCACACTGCTTCCGGTAGTCAATAAACCGGTAAACCAGCAATAGACAT
AAGCGGCTATTCAACGACCCTGCCCTGAACCGACGACCGGGTCGAATTTGCTTTCGAATTTCTGCCATTC
ATCCGCTTATTATCACTTATTCAGGCGTAGCAACCAGGCGTTTAAGGGCACCAATAACTGCCTTAAAAAA
ATTACGCCCCGCCCTGCCACTCATCGCAGTACTGTTGTAATTCATTAAGCATTCTGCCGACATGGAAGCC
ATCACAAACGGCATGATGAACCTGAATCGCCAGCGGCATCAGCACCTTGTCGCCTTGCGTATAATATTTG
CCCATGGTGAAAACGGGGGCGAAGAAGTTGTCCATATTGGCCACGTTTAAATCAAAACTGGTGAAACTCA
CCCAGGGATTGGCTGAGACGAAAAACATATTCTCAATAAACCCTTTAGGGAAATAGGCCAGGTTTTCACC
GTAACACGCCACATCTTGCGAATATATGTGTAGAAACTGCCGGAAATCGTCGTGGTATTCACTCCAGAGC
GATGAAAACGTTTCAGTTTGCTCATGGAAAACGGTGTAACAAGGGTGAACACTATCCCATATCACCAGCT
CACCGTCTTTCATTGCCATACGGAATTCCGGATGAGCATTCATCAGGCGGGCAAGAATGTGAATAAAGGC
CGGATAAAACTTGTGCTTATTTTTCTTTACGGTCTTTAAAAAGGCCGTAATATCCAGCTGAACGGTCTGG
TTATAGGTACATTGAGCAACTGACTGAAATGCCTCAAAATGTTCTTTACGATGCCATTGGGATATATCAA
CGGTGGTATATCCAGTGATTTTTTTCTCCATTTTAGCTTCCTTAGCTCCTGAAAATCTCGATAACTCAAA
AAATACGCCCGGTAGTGATCTTATTTCATTATGGTGAAAGTTGGAACCTCTTACGTGCCGATCAACGTCT
CATTTTCGCCAAAAGTTGGCCCAGGGCTTCCCGGTATCAACAGGGACACCAGGATTTATTTATTCTGCGA
AGTGATCTTCCGTCACAGGTATTTATTCGGCGCAAAGTGCGTCGGGTGATGCTGCCAACTTACTGATTTA
GTGTATGATGGTGTTTTTGAGGTGCTCCAGTGGCTTCTGTTTCTATCAGCTGTCCCTCCTGTTCAGCTAC
TGACGGGGTGGTGCGTAACGGCAAAAGCACCGCCGGACATCAGCGCTAGCGGAGTGTATACTGGCTTACT
ATGTTGGCACTGATGAGGGTGTCAGTGAAGTGCTTCATGTGGCAGGAGAAAAAAGGCTGCACCGGTGCGT
CAGCAGAATATGTGATACAGGATATATTCCGCTTCCTCGCTCACTGACTCGCTACGCTCGGTCGTTCGAC
TGCGGCGAGCGGAAATGGCTTACGAACGGGGCGGAGATTTCCTGGAAGATGCCAGGAAGATACTTAACAG
GGAAGTGAGAGGGCCGCGGCAAAGCCGTTTTTCCATAGGCTCCGCCCCCCTGACAAGCATCACGAAATCT
GACGCTCAAATCAGTGGTGGCGAAACCCGACAGGACTATAAAGATACCAGGCGTTTCCCCCTGGCGGCTC
CCTCGTGCGCTCTCCTGTTCCTGCCTTTCGGTTTACCGGTGTCATTCCGCTGTTATGGCCGCGTTTGTCT
CATTCCACGCCTGACACTCAGTTCCGGGTAGGCAGTTCGCTCCAAGCTGGACTGT
Features (pLannotate 1.2.2; 24 found; start..end, strand, type, name):
    347..467     -  CDS            TcR (fragment): tetracycline efflux protein; tet; confers resistance to tetracycline
    477..495     +  promoter       tet promoter (fragment): E. coli promoter for tetracycline efflux protein gene
    585..1463    -  CDS            araC: L-arabinose regulatory protein; araC
   1592..1608    +  protein_bind   lac operator: The lac repressor binds to the lac operator to inhibit transcription in E. coli. This inhibition can be relieved by adding lactose or isopropyl-β-D-thiogalactopyranoside (IPTG). lac repressor encoded by lacI
   1624..1842    +  CDS            N-MYC2 (fragment): MYC2_MARMO - Protein inferred from homology: Swiss-Prot protein existence level 3. From Marmota monax (Woodchuck).
   1810..1839    +  CDS            Myc: Myc (human c-Myc proto-oncogene) epitope tag
   1967..2004    +  promoter       araBAD promoter (fragment): araBAD; promoter of the L-arabinose operon of E. coli; the araC regulatory gene is transcribed in the opposite direction (Guzman et al., 1995)
   2010..2027    -  protein_bind   lac operator (symmetric) (fragment): The lac repressor binds to the lac operator to inhibit transcription in E. coli. This inhibition can be relieved by adding lactose or isopropyl-β-D-thiogalactopyranoside (IPTG). The symmetric lac operator was optimized for tight binding of lac repressor. lac repressor encoded by lacI
   2042..2058    +  protein_bind   lac operator: The lac repressor binds to the lac operator to inhibit transcription in E. coli. This inhibition can be relieved by adding lactose or isopropyl-β-D-thiogalactopyranoside (IPTG). lac repressor encoded by lacI
   2143..2829    +  CDS            Apobec1: ABEC1_RAT - Experimental evidence at protein level: Swiss-Prot protein existence level 1. Catalytic component of the apolipoprotein B mRNA editing enzyme complex which is responsible for the postranscriptional editing of a CAA codon for Gln to a UAA codon for stop in the APOB mRNA. May also play a role in the epigenetic regulation of gene expression by participating in DNA demethylation. From Rattus norvegicus (Rat).
   2878..6237    +  CDS            cas9-1: CAS9A_STRTD - Also known as csn1. Experimental evidence at protein level: Swiss-Prot protein existence level 1. CRISPR (clustered regularly interspaced short palindromic repeat) is an adaptive immune system that provides protection against mobile genetic elements (viruses, transposable elements and conjugative plasmids). CRISPR clusters contain spacers, sequences complementary to antecedent mobile elements, and target invading nucleic acids. CRISPR clusters are transcribed and processed into CRISPR RNA (crRNA). In type II CRISPR systems correct processing of pre-crRNA requires a trans- encoded
   6250..6498    +  CDS            UGI: UNGI_BPPB2 - Experimental evidence at protein level: Swiss-Prot protein existence level 1. This protein binds specifically and reversibly to the host uracil-DNA glycosylase, preventing removal of uracil residues from PBS2 DNA by the host uracil-excision repair system. From Bacillus phage PBS2 (Bacteriophage PBS2).
   6537..6608    +  terminator     rrnB T1 terminator: transcription terminator T1 from the E. coli rrnB gene
   6624..6651    +  terminator     T7Te terminator: phage T7 early transcription terminator
   6668..6879    -  CDS            TcR (fragment): tetracycline efflux protein; tet; confers resistance to tetracycline
   6894..6915    -  protein_bind   CAP binding site: CAP binding activates transcription in the presence of cAMP. E. coli catabolite activator protein
   6928..8010    -  CDS            lacI: lac repressor; lacI; The lac repressor binds to the lac operator to inhibit transcription in E. coli. This inhibition can be relieved by adding lactose or isopropyl-β-D-thiogalactopyranoside (IPTG).
   8011..8088    -  promoter       lacI promoter: lacI
   8096..8132    -  CDS            TcR (fragment): tetracycline efflux protein; tet; confers resistance to tetracycline
   8332..8991    -  CDS            CmR: chloramphenicol acetyltransferase; cat; confers resistance to chloramphenicol
   8992..9094    -  promoter       cat promoter: promoter of the E. coli cat gene encoding chloramphenicol acetyltransferase
   9215..9358    +  mobile_element IS1 (fragment): prokaryotic transposable element IS1
   9477..9532    -  rep_origin     RSF ori (fragment): Plasmids containing the RSF 1030 origin of replication can be propagated in E. coli cells that contain additional plasmids with compatible origins.
   9620..310     -  rep_origin     p15A ori (across the origin): Plasmids containing the medium-copy-number p15A origin of replication can be propagated in E. coli cells that contain a second plasmid with the ColE1 origin.
