[The description below was written by a language model from this plasmid's Addgene catalogue record and pLannotate feature annotations shown in this document.]
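Description:
Sth1Cas9n cytosine base editor is a 9,855 bp bacterial expression and CRISPR plasmid built on the pCBS1489 backbone. It replicates from a p15A origin, catalogued as low copy, which is compatible with ColE1-type plasmids in the same cell. Selection is by chloramphenicol through a cat promoter–driven chloramphenicol acetyltransferase gene. Short tetracycline-resistance fragments, an IS1 fragment and a small RSF ori match appear to be backbone remnants rather than functional parts.

The payload is a single open reading frame arranged in the classic cytosine base editor layout. Rat APOBEC1 cytidine deaminase sits at the N-terminus, followed by the 3,360 bp Streptococcus thermophilus CRISPR1 Cas9 carrying the D9A substitution, and then the phage PBS2 uracil-DNA glycosylase inhibitor (UGI). The D9A change converts the nuclease into a nickase. When guided to a target, the deaminase converts cytosines to uracil in the displaced strand. UGI blocks uracil excision, and nicking of the opposite strand favours fixation of a C-to-T change. The fusion is terminated by tandem rrnB T1 and T7Te terminators.

Upstream regulation combines araC and a fragment of the araBAD promoter with several lac operators, and the plasmid also carries lacI under its own promoter. This suggests arabinose- and/or IPTG-responsive control, although the record does not state the exact promoter design. The small Myc/N-MYC annotations in this region are likely spurious matches. No guide RNA or tracrRNA cassette is annotated, so these are presumably supplied from another plasmid. The stated purpose is RNA recording in bacterial cells, in a system based on reprogrammed tracrRNAs, where the editor writes the DNA edits that serve as the record.
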