Addgene plasmid #194209: Sth1Cas9n cytosine base editor
Purpose: Sth1Cas9-D9A-nickase_rAPOBEC1_cytosine base editor for RNA recording
Depositing lab: Chase Beisel. Depositing organization: Helmholtz-Zentrum fuer Infektionsforschung (HZI). Publication: RNA recording in single bacterial cells using reprogrammed tracrRNAs. Jiao C, Reckstadt C, Konig F, Homberger C, Yu J, Vogel J, Westermann AJ, Sharma CM, Beisel CL. Nat Biotechnol. 2023 Jan 5. doi: 10.1038/s41587-022-01604-8. PubMed 36604543.
Backbone
  Vector backbone: pCBS1489
  Backbone size w/o insert (bp): 6495
  Total vector size (bp): 9855
  Modifications to backbone: Insert Sth1Cas9-D9A nickase
  Vector type: Bacterial Expression, CRISPR
Growth in bacteria
  Bacterial resistance: Chloramphenicol, 25 μg/mL
  Growth temperature: 37°C
  Growth strain: MDS™42 Meta LowMut (C-6786-10K, Scarab Genomics, LLC.)
  Copy number: Low Copy
Gene/Insert
  Gene/Insert name: Sth1Cas9-D9A nickase
  Species: Streptococcus thermophilus
  Insert size (bp): 3360
  Mutation: Changed Aspartate 9 to Alanine.
  GenBank ID: CP000419.1
  Cloning method: Gibson Cloning
  Sequencing primers: 5′ cagaaatgtcctgagcaatcac; 3′ catgcaactcgtaggacaggtg
Terms and licenses: Academic/Nonprofit Terms; Industry Terms: Not Available to Industry
How to cite: Sth1Cas9n cytosine base editor was a gift from Chase Beisel (Addgene plasmid # 194209 ; http://n2t.net/addgene:194209 ; RRID:Addgene_194209)
